>Addgene plasmid #230783 | AiP20052 - pAAV-AiE3096m-minBG-SYFP2-WPRE3-BGHpA | addgene full sequence | sequence record 466362 | Addgene NGS Result
CCACAGTCAGGTGAAGGCTCCATACTTAGGAATGCTCAGGCAACACTAATTGGACTCAGTAGATTATTAA
ACGCGTGCGGCCGCAGGAACCCCTAGTGATGGAGTTGGCCACTCCCTCTCTGCGCGCTCGCTCGCTCACT
GAGGCCGGGCGACCAAAGGTCGCCCGACGCCCGGGCGGCCTCAGTGAGCGAGCGAGCGCGCAGCTGCCTG
CAGGACATGTGAGCAAAAGGCCAGCAAAAGGCCAGGAACCGTAAAAAGGCCGCGTTGCTGGCGTTTTTCC
ATAGGCTCCGCCCCCCTGACGAGCATCACAAAAATCGACGCTCAAGTCAGAGGTGGCGAAACCCGACAGG
ACTATAAAGATACCAGGCGTTTCCCCCTGGAAGCTCCCTCGTGCGCTCTCCTGTTCCGACCCTGCCGCTT
ACCGGATACCTGTCCGCCTTTCTCCCTTCGGGAAGCGTGGCGCTTTCTCATAGCTCACGCTGTAGGTATC
TCAGTTCGGTGTAGGTCGTTCGCTCCAAGCTGGGCTGTGTGCACGAACCCCCCGTTCAGCCCGACCGCTG
CGCCTTATCCGGTAACTATCGTCTTGAGTCCAACCCGGTAAGACACGACTTATCGCCACTGGCAGCAGCC
ACTGGTAACAGGATTAGCAGAGCGAGGTATGTAGGCGGTGCTACAGAGTTCTTGAAGTGGTGGCCTAACT
ACGGCTACACTAGAAGAACAGTATTTGGTATCTGCGCTCTGCTGAAGCCAGTTACCTTCGGAAAAAGAGT
TGGTAGCTCTTGATCCGGCAAACAAACCACCGCTGGTAGCGGTGGTTTTTTTGTTTGCAAGCAGCAGATT
ACGCGCAGAAAAAAAGGATCTCAAGAAGATCCTTTGATCTTTTCTACGGGGTCTGACGCTCAGTGGAACG
AAAACTCACGTTAAGGGATTTTGGTCATGAGATTATCAAAAAGGATCTTCACCTAGATCCTTTTAAATTA
AAAATGAAGTTTTAAATCAATCTAAAGTATATATGAGTAAACTTGGTCTGACAGTTACCAATGCTTAATC
AGTGAGGCACCTATCTCAGCGATCTGTCTATTTCGTTCATCCATAGTTGCCTGACTCCCCGTCGTGTAGA
TAACTACGATACGGGAGGGCTTACCATCTGGCCCCAGTGCTGCAATGATACCGCGAGACCCACGCTCACC
GGCTCCAGATTTATCAGCAATAAACCAGCCAGCCGGAAGGGCCGAGCGCAGAAGTGGTCCTGCAACTTTA
TCCGCCTCCATCCAGTCTATTAATTGTTGCCGGGAAGCTAGAGTAAGTAGTTCGCCAGTTAATAGTTTGC
GCAACGTTGTTGCCATTGCTACAGGCATCGTGGTGTCACGCTCGTCGTTTGGTATGGCTTCATTCAGCTC
CGGTTCCCAACGATCAAGGCGAGTTACATGATCCCCCATGTTGTGCAAAAAAGCGGTTAGCTCCTTCGGT
CCTCCGATCGTTGTCAGAAGTAAGTTGGCCGCAGTGTTATCACTCATGGTTATGGCAGCACTGCATAATT
CTCTTACTGTCATGCCATCCGTAAGATGCTTTTCTGTGACTGGTGAGTACTCAACCAAGTCATTCTGAGA
ATAGTGTATGCGGCGACCGAGTTGCTCTTGCCCGGCGTCAATACGGGATAATACCGCGCCACATAGCAGA
ACTTTAAAAGTGCTCATCATTGGAAAACGTTCTTCGGGGCGAAAACTCTCAAGGATCTTACCGCTGTTGA
GATCCAGTTCGATGTAACCCACTCGTGCACCCAACTGATCTTCAGCATCTTTTACTTTCACCAGCGTTTC
TGGGTGAGCAAAAACAGGAAGGCAAAATGCCGCAAAAAAGGGAATAAGGGCGACACGGAAATGTTGAATA
CTCATACTCTTCCTTTTTCAATATTATTGAAGCATTTATCAGGGTTATTGTCTCATGAGCGGATACATAT
TTGAATGTATTTAGAAAAATAAACAAATAGGGGTTCCGCGCACATTTCCCCGAAAAGTGCCACCTGACGT
CTAAGAAACCATTATTATCATGACATTAACCTATAAAAATAGGCGTATCACGAGGCCCTTTCGTCTCGCG
CGTTTCGGTGATGACGGTGAAAACCTCTGACACATGCAGCTCCCGGAGACGGTCACAGCTTGTCTGTAAG
CGGATGCCGGGAGCAGACAAGCCCGTCAGGGCGCGTCAGCGGGTGTTGGCGGGTGTCGGGGCTGGCTTAA
CTATGCGGCATCAGAGCAGATTGTACTGAGAGTGCACCATAAAATTGTAAACGTTAATATTTTGTTAAAA
TTCGCGTTAAATTTTTGTTAAATCAGCTCATTTTTTAACCAATAGACCGAAATCGGCAAAATCCCTTATA
AATCAAAAGAATAGCCCGAGATAGAGT
[37 nt withheld, positions 2408-2444]
AAAGAACGTGGACTCCAACGTCAAAGG
[141 nt withheld, positions 2472-2612]
G
[46 nt withheld, positions 2614-2659]
A
[95 nt withheld, positions 2661-2755]
TATGCGGTGTGAAATACCGCACAGATGCGTAAGGAGAAAATACCGCATCAGGCGCCCCTGCAGGCAGCTG
CGCGCTCGCTCGCTCACTGAGGCCGCCCGGGCAAAGCCCGGGCGTCGGGCGACCTTTGGTCGCCCGGCCT
CAGTGAGCGAGCGAGCGCGCAGAGAGGGAGTGGCCAACTCCATCACTAGGGGTTCCTGCGGCCGCTCGGT
CCGCACGTGAGATCTCATGCCTGCTATTGTCTTCCCAATCCTCCCCCTTGCTGTCCTGCCCCACCCCACC
CCCCAGAATAGAATGACACCTACTCAGACAATGCGATGCAATTTCCTCATTTTATTAGGAAAGGACAGTG
GGAGTGGCACCTTCCAGGGTCAAGGAAGGCACGGGGGAGGGGCAAACAACAGATGGCTGGCAACTAGAAG
GCACAGTCGAAGATCTCTCGAGCCACGGAATTGTCAGTGCCCAACAGCCGAGCCCCTGTCCAGCAGCGGG
CAAGGCAGGCGGCGATGAGTTCCGCCGTGGCAAGAACTAACCAGGATTTATACAAGGAGGAGAAAATGAA
AGCCATACGGGAAGCAATAGCATGATACAAAGGCATTAAAGCAGCGTATCCACATAGCGTAAAAGGAGCA
ACATAGTTAAGAATACCAGTCAATCTTTCACAAATTTTGTAATCCAGAGGTTGATTATGATATCGAATTC
GCGGCCGCGGCGCGCCGTCGACTTACTTGTACAGCTCGTCCATGCCGAGAGTGATCCCGGCGGCGGTCAC
GAACTCCAGCAGGACCATGTGATCGCGCTTCTCGTTGGGGTCTTTGCTCAGCTTGGACTGGTAGCTCAGG
TAGTGGTTGTCGGGCAGCAGCACGGGGCCGTCGCCGATGGGGGTGTTCTGCTGGTAGTGGTCGGCGAGCT
GCACGCCGCCGTCCTCGATGTTGTGGCGGATCTTGAAGTTGGCCTTGATGCCGTTCTTCTGCTTGTCGGC
GGTGATATAGACGTTGTGGCTGTTGTAGTTGTACTCCAGCTTGTGCCCCAGGATGTTGCCGTCCTCCTTG
AAGTCGATGCCCTTCAGCTCGATGCGGTTCACCAGGGTGTCGCCCTCGAACTTCACCTCGGCGCGGGTCT
TGTAGTTGCCGTCGTCCTTGAAGAAGATGGTGCGCTCCTGGACGTAGCCTTCGGGCATGGCGGACTTGAA
GAAGTCGTGCTGCTTCATGTGGTCGGGGTAGCGGGCGAAGCACTGCACGCCGTAGCCCAGGGTGGTCACG
AGGGTGGGCCAGGGCACGGGCAGCTTGCCGGTGGTGCAGATCAGCTTCAGGGTCAGCTTGCCGTAGGTGG
CATCGCCCTCGCCCTCGCCGGACACGCTGAACTTGTGGCCGTTTACGTCGCCGTCCAGCTCGACCAGGAT
GGGCACCACCCCGGTGAACAGCTCCTCGCCCTTGCTCACCATGGTGGCGACCGGTAGCGCTAGCTTCGAA
AGATCTGGATCCCAGAAGCAAATGTAAGCAATAGATGGCTCTGCCCTGACTTTTATGCCCAGCCCGAGCT
CCGCCGGCGCAGGCAGACCATCCCTCACTCAGTTACTGAGCACAGAACCACGTAGGTCCTGTGATTCTAA
AGTCCCGTGCAGCCCACAGTGCACTTTAACTGGATCTGCCCTCAGCAAACTTACAACTGTTGCCAAATTT
TTGCAAACTTGATGTTCACCAAAAACTCAGGCTTGGCTCAGCTGTCATGAAGCAGGTCCTACAATAGATT
ATCCAGGGAGTATGTGACAGAGGGTGATGTCGCAGAGATTTGCTGACTGCTGTGTTTCCAGTGGAAACTG
CCATTGTCTGTGAATAACTGTCAGAGACCTAGGATTTGAATGTCCCTAGTCTGAGAATCTGCTCTTCCCT
CAATGTTCTGGAGAGGAGGAGACGCTTTTCTTTGGGAACATGGCTGCTGGTAGGTG
Features (pLannotate 1.2.2; 14 found; start..end, strand, type, name):
    120..147     -  repeat_region  AAV2 ITR (fragment): inverted terminal repeat of adeno-associated virus serotype 2 inverted
    176..203     -  repeat_region  AAV2 ITR (fragment): inverted terminal repeat of adeno-associated virus serotype 2 inverted
    276..864     -  rep_origin     ori: high-copy-number ColE1/pMB1/pBR322/pUC origin of replication
   1035..1895    -  CDS            AmpR: β-lactamase; bla; confers resistance to ampicillin, carbenicillin, and related antibiotics
   1896..2000    -  promoter       AmpR promoter: bla
   2095..2130    +  CDS            rop (fragment): Rop protein, which maintains plasmids at low copy number; rop
   2232..2281    +  misc_feature   bom (fragment): basis of mobility region from pBR322
   2282..2737    -  rep_origin     f1 ori (sequence partly withheld): f1 bacteriophage origin of replication; arrow indicates direction of (+) strand synthesis
   2756..2807    +  misc_feature   bom (fragment): basis of mobility region from pBR322
   2812..2952    -  repeat_region  AAV2 ITR: inverted terminal repeat of adeno-associated virus serotype 2 inverted
   3070..3181    -  polyA_signal   bGH poly(A) signal: bovine growth hormone polyadenylation signal
   3198..3278    -  misc_feature   WPRE (fragment): woodchuck hepatitis virus posttranscriptional regulatory element
   3284..3441    -  misc_feature   WPRE (fragment): woodchuck hepatitis virus posttranscriptional regulatory element
   3481..4197    -  CDS            SYFP2: SYFP2 is a basic (constitutively fluorescent) yellow fluorescent protein published in 2006, derived from Aequorea victoria. It is reported to be a very rapidly-maturing monomer with moderate acid sensitivity.
