[The description below was written by a language model from this plasmid's Addgene catalogue record and pLannotate feature annotations shown in this document.]
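Description:
AiP20052 - pAAV-AiE3096m-minBG-SYFP2-WPRE3-BGHpA is an AAV transfer plasmid built on a pAAV2 backbone and intended for packaging into recombinant adeno-associated virus for delivery to brain tissue. In bacteria it is maintained as a high-copy plasmid through a ColE1/pUC-type origin and selected with ampicillin via the β-lactamase gene and its native promoter. The backbone also carries an f1 phage origin, along with short remnants of pBR322 rop and bom sequences that have no functional role here. The 4.7 kb sequence annotation identifies one complete AAV2 inverted terminal repeat and, on the other side of the cassette, only short ITR fragments. This kind of partial detection is common for these structured repeats in sequencing-derived records. The ITRs delimit the segment that is replicated and packaged into viral particles.

Between the ITRs lies a simple enhancer-reporter cassette. The enhancer AiE3096m is placed upstream of the minimal β-globin promoter (minBG), which has little activity on its own, so expression depends on the enhancer being active in a given cell type. Neither the enhancer nor minBG was picked up by the automated annotation, but both are stated in the catalogue record, and an unannotated stretch upstream of the reporter is consistent with their position. The driven gene is SYFP2, a rapidly maturing monomeric yellow fluorescent protein derived from Aequorea victoria. It is followed by WPRE3, a shortened woodchuck hepatitis virus posttranscriptional element that boosts transcript expression (annotated as two WPRE fragments), and by the bovine growth hormone polyadenylation signal. The record describes the enhancer as designed to drive AAV-mediated transgene expression in specific brain cell populations but does not name the targeted population. The construct belongs to a collection of enhancer AAVs for genetic access to cortical cell types, with SYFP2 fluorescence marking the labelled cells.
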