Addgene plasmid #230783: AiP20052 - pAAV-AiE3096m-minBG-SYFP2-WPRE3-BGHpA
Purpose: AiE3096m is an enhancer sequence, designed to drive AAV-mediated transgene expression in specific populations of brain cells
Depositing lab: Allen Institute for Brain Science & Bosiljka Tasic. Depositing organization: Allen Institute. Publication: A suite of enhancer AAVs and transgenic mouse lines for genetic access to cortical cell types. Ben-Simon Y, Hooper M, Narayan S, Daigle TL, Dwivedi D, Way SW, Oster A, Stafford DA, Mich JK, Taormina MJ, Martinez RA, Opitz-Araya X, Roth JR, Alexander JR, Allen S, Amster A, Arbuckle J, Ayala A, Baker PM, Bakken TE, Barcelli T, Barta S, Bendrick J, Bertagnolli D, Bielstein C, Bishwakarma P, Bowlus J, Boyer G, Brouner K, Casian B, Casper T, Chakka AB, Chakrabarty R, Chance RK, Chavan S, Clark M, Colbert K, Collman F, Daniel S, Departee M, DiValentin P, Donadio N, Dotson N, Egdorf T, Fliss T, Gabitto M, Garcia J, Gary A, Gasperini M, Gloe J, Goldy J, Gore BB, Graybuck L, Greisman N, Haeseleer F, Halterman C, Haradon Z, Hastings SD, Helback O, Ho W, Hockemeyer D, Huang C, Huff S, Hunker A, Johansen N, Jones D, Juneau Z, Kalmbach B, Kannan M, Khem S, Kussick E, Kutsal R, Larsen R, Lee C, Lee AY, Leibly M, Lenz GH, Li S, Liang E, Lusk N, Madigan Z, Malloy J, Malone J, McCue R, Melchor J, Mollenkopf T, Moosman S, Morin E, Newman D, Ng L, Ngo K, Omstead V, Otto S, Oyama A, Pena N, Pham T, Phillips E, Pom CA, Potekhina L, Ransford S, Ray PL, Rette D, Reynoldson C, Rimorin C, Rocha D, Ruiz A, Sanchez REA, Sawyer L, Sedeno-Cortes A, Sevigny JP, Shapovalova N, Shepard N, Shulga L, Sigler AR, Siverts L, Soliman S, Somasundaram S, Staats B, Stewart K, Szelenyi E, Tieu M, Trader C, Tran A, van Velthoven CTJ, Walker M, Wang Y, Weed N, Wirthlin M, Wood T, Wynalda B, Yao Z, Zhou T, Ariza J, Dee N, Reding M, Ronellenfitch K, Mufti S, Sunkin SM, Smith KA, Esposito L, Waters J, Thyagarajan B, Yao S, Lein ES, Zeng H, Levi BP, Ngai J, Ting JT, Tasic B. Cell. 2025 May 16:S0092-8674(25)00513-6. doi: 10.1016/j.cell.2025.05.002. PubMed 40403729.
Backbone
  Vector backbone: pAAV2
  Vector type: AAV
Growth in bacteria
  Bacterial resistance: Ampicillin, 100 μg/mL
  Growth temperature: 37°C
  Growth strain: NEB Stable
  Copy number: High Copy
Gene/Insert
  Gene/Insert name: SYFP2
  Species: Synthetic
  Promoter: minBG
  Cloning method: Gibson Cloning
Terms and licenses: Academic/Nonprofit Terms; Industry Terms: Not Available to Industry
How to cite: AiP20052 - pAAV-AiE3096m-minBG-SYFP2-WPRE3-BGHpA was a gift from Allen Institute for Brain Science & Bosiljka Tasic (Addgene plasmid # 230783 ; http://n2t.net/addgene:230783 ; RRID:Addgene_230783)
